>Addgene plasmid #11029 | p029 End-1::EnR | depositor full sequence | sequence record 6859 | Author sequence
CGCCATTCTGCCTGGGGACGTCGGAGCAAGCTTGATTTAGGTGACACTATAGAATACAAGCTACTTGTTC
TTTTTGCAGGATCCATCATGGACTATCAACAACAGGAAATCGAAAATATTCCACCAGTCTCTACAAATCG
CAAAATTGTGAACAAAAAGCCCTCAACGTTCCACACGAACTCTGTCTGCTCCAATCCAAATTGTAGAACT
CGTGAGACAACTCTATGGAGAAGAACTGATTCAGGAGCTATTGAGTGCAACGGTTGCTCCCTGTACTTCC
GAAAAAATGGGATTCAAAGACCAGCCGAGTTGTGCCGTAAAACAATAATGAAAAGAAACCGACGCCCACG
TGCCGAAGTACAATCTCCAACACCAGAAGACTCGAAACTATGTCATAATACTACTCCACTACAGAACATT
CCATCACAACATTTCTCTCTCGAGGCCCTGGAGGATCGCTGCAGCCCACAGTCAGCGCCCAGCCCCATTA
CCCTACAAATGCAGCATCTTCACCACCAGCAACAGCAGCAGCAGCAACAGCAGCAGCAAATGCAGCACCT
CCACCAGCTGCAGCAACTGCAGCAGTTGCACCAACAGCAACTGGCCGCCGGTGTCTTCCACCATCCGGCA
ATGGCCTTCGATGCCGCTGCAGCCGCCGCTGCTGCAGCTGCTGCTGCGGCCGCCCACGCTCATGCTGCTG
CACTGCAGCAGCGCCTCAGTGGCAGTGGATCGCCCGCATCCTGCTCCACGCCCGCCTCGTCCACGCCGCT
GACCATCAAGGAGGAGGAAAGCGACTCCGTGATCGGTGACATGAGTTTCCACAATCAGACGCACACCACC
AACGAGGAGGAGGAGGCGGAGGAGGATGACGACATTGATGTGGATGTGGATGATACGTCGGCGGGCGGAC
GCCTGCCACCACCCGCCCACCAGCAGCAGTCGACGGCCAAGCCCTCGCTGGCCTTTTCCATCTCCAACAT
CCTGAGCGATCGTTTCGGAGATGTCCAGAAGCCTGGCAAGTCGATTGAGAACCAGGCCAGCATATTCCGC
CCCTTCGAGGCGAATCGCTCCCAGACTGCCACGCCCTCCGCCTTTACAAGAGTGGATCTGCTGGAGTTTA
GCCGGCAACAGCAAGCTGCCGCCGCAGCCGCTACTGCGGCCATGATGCTGGAACGGGCCAACTTCCTTAA
CTGCTTCAATCCGGCTGCCTATCCCAGGATACACGAGGAAATCGTGCAGAGTCGCCTGCGCAGGAGTGCA
GCCAATGCCGTCATCCCGCCGCCCATGAGCTCCAAGATGAGCGATGCCAATCCAGAGAAATCTGCTCTGG
GATCTTAATCTAGAACTATAGTGAGTCGTATTACGTAGATCCAGACATGATAAGATACATTGATGAGTTT
GGACAAACCACAACTAGAATGCAGTGAAAAAAATGCTTTATTTGTGAAATTTGTGATGCTATTGCTTTAT
TTGTAACCATTATAAGCTGCAATAAACAAGTTAACAACAACAATTGCATTCATTTTATGTTTCAGGTTCA
GGGGGAGGTGTGGGAGGTTTTTTAATTCGCGGCGCGCCGCGGCGCCAATGCATTGGGCCCGGTACCCAGC
TTTTGTTCCCTTTAGTGAGGGTTAATTGCGCGCTTGGCGTAATCATGGTCATAGCTGTTTCCTGTGTGAA
ATTGTTATCCGCTCACAATTCCACACAACATACGAGCCGGAAGCATAAAGTGTAAAGCCTGGGGTGCCTA
ATGAGTGAGCTAACTCACATTAATTGCGTTGCGCTCACTGCCCGCTTTCCAGTCGGGAAACCTGTCGTGC
CAGCTGCATTAATGAATCGGCCAACGCGCGGGGAGAGGCGGTTTGCGTATTGGGCGCTCTTCCGCTTCCT
CGCTCACTGACTCGCTGCGCTCGGTCGTTCGGCTGCGGCGAGCGGTATCAGCTCACTCAAAGGCGGTAAT
ACGGTTATCCACAGAATCAGGGGATAACGCAGGAAAGAACATGTGAGCAAAAGGCCAGCAAAAGGCCAGG
AACCGTAAAAAGGCCGCGTTGCTGGCGTTTTTCCATAGGCTCCGCCCCCCTGACGAGCATCACAAAAATC
GACGCTCAAGTCAGAGGTGGCGAAACCCGACAGGACTATAAAGATACCAGGCGTTTCCCCCTGGAAGCTC
CCTCGTGCGCTCTCCTGTTCCGACCCTGCCGCTTACCGGATACCTGTCCGCCTTTCTCCCTTCGGGAAGC
GTGGCGCTTTCTCATAGCTCACGCTGTAGGTATCTCAGTTCGGTGTAGGTCGTTCGCTCCAAGCTGGGCT
GTGTGCACGAACCCCCCGTTCAGCCCGACCGCTGCGCCTTATCCGGTAACTATCGTCTTGAGTCCAACCC
GGTAAGACACGACTTATCGCCACTGGCAGCAGCCACTGGTAACAGGATTAGCAGAGCGAGGTATGTAGGC
GGTGCTACAGAGTTCTTGAAGTGGTGGCCTAACTACGGCTACACTAGAAGGACAGTATTTGGTATCTGCG
CTCTGCTGAAGCCAGTTACCTTCGGAAAAAGAGTTGGTAGCTCTTGATCCGGCAAACAAACCACCGCTGG
TAGCGGTGGTTTTTTTGTTTGCAAGCAGCAGATTACGCGCAGAAAAAAAGGATCTCAAGAAGATCCTTTG
ATCTTTTCTACGGGGTCTGACGCTCAGTGGAACGAAAACTCACGTTAAGGGATTTTGGTCATGAGATTAT
CAAAAAGGATCTTCACCTAGATCCTTTTAAATTAAAAATGAAGTTTTAAATCAATCTAAAGTATATATGA
GTAAACTTGGTCTGACAGTTACCAATGCTTAATCAGTGAGGCACCTATCTCAGCGATCTGTCTATTTCGT
TCATCCATAGTTGCCTGACTCCCCGTCGTGTAGATAACTACGATACGGGAGGGCTTACCATCTGGCCCCA
GTGCTGCAATGATACCGCGAGACCCACGCTCACCGGCTCCAGATTTATCAGCAATAAACCAGCCAGCCGG
AAGGGCCGAGCGCAGAAGTGGTCCTGCAACTTTATCCGCCTCCATCCAGTCTATTAATTGTTGCCGGGAA
GCTAGAGTAAGTAGTTCGCCAGTTAATAGTTTGCGCAACGTTGTTGCCATTGCTACAGGCATCGTGGTGT
CACGCTCGTCGTTTGGTATGGCTTCATTCAGCTCCGGTTCCCAACGATCAAGGCGAGTTACATGATCCCC
CATGTTGTGCAAAAAAGCGGTTAGCTCCTTCGGTCCTCCGATCGTTGTCAGAAGTAAGTTGGCCGCAGTG
TTATCACTCATGGTTATGGCAGCACTGCATAATTCTCTTACTGTCATGCCATCCGTAAGATGCTTTTCTG
TGACTGGTGAGTACTCAACCAAGTCATTCTGAGAATAGTGTATGCGGCGACCGAGTTGCTCTTGCCCGGC
GTCAATACGGGATAATACCGCGCCACATAGCAGAACTTTAAAAGTGCTCATCATTGGAAAACGTTCTTCG
GGGCGAAAACTCTCAAGGATCTTACCGCTGTTGAGATCCAGTTCGATGTAACCCACTCGTGCACCCAACT
GATCTTCAGCATCTTTTACTTTCACCAGCGTTTCTGGGTGAGCAAAAACAGGAAGGCAAAATGCCGCAAA
AAAGGGAATAAGGGCGACACGGAAATGTTGAATACTCATACTCTTCCTTTTTCAATATTATTGAAGCATT
TATCAGGGTTATTGTCTCATGAGCGGATACATATTTGAATGTATTTAGAAAAATAAACAAATAGGGGTTC
CGCGCACATTTCCCCGAAAAGTGCCACCTAAATTGTAAGCGTTAATATTTTGTTAAAATTCGCGTTAAAT
TTTTGTTAAATCAGCTCATTTTTTAACCAATAGGCCGAAATCGGCAAAATCCCTTATAAATCAAAAGAAT
AGACCGAGATAGGGT
[37 nt withheld, positions 3936-3972]
AAAGAACGTGGACTCCAACGTCAAAGG
[49 nt withheld, positions 4000-4048]
T
[91 nt withheld, positions 4050-4140]
G
[124 nt withheld, positions 4142-4265]
CCCATTCGCCATTCAGGCTGCGCAACTGTTGGGAAGGGCGATCGGTGCGGGCCTCTTCGCTATTACGCCA
GGACCATAGCCAATTCAATATGGCGTATATGGACTCATGCCAATTCAATATGGTGGATCTGGACCTGTGC
CAATTCAATATGGCGTATATGGACTCGTGCCAATTCAATATGGTGGATCTGGACCCCAGCCAATTCAATA
TGGCGGACTTGGCACCATGCCAATTCAATATGGCGGACCTGGCACTGTGCCAACTGGGGAGGGGTCTACT
TGGCACGGTGCCAAGTTTGAGGAGGGGTCTTGGCCCTGTGCCAAGTCCGCCATATTGAATTGGCATGGTG
CCAATAATGGCGGCCATATTGGCTATATGCCAGGATCAATATATAGGCAATATCCAATATGGCCCTATGC
CAATATGGCTATTGGCCAGGTTCAATACTATGTATTGGCCCTATGCCATATAGTATTCCATATATGGGTT
TTCCTATTGACGTAGATAGCCCCTCCCAATGGGCGGTCCCATATACCATATATGGGGCTTCCTAATACCG
CCCATAGCCACTCCCCCATTGACGTCAATGGTCTCTATATATGGTCTTTCCTATTGACGTCATATGGGCG
GTCCTATTGACGTATATGGCGCCTCCCCCATTGACGTCAATTACGGTAAATGGCCCGCCTGGCTCAATGC
CCATTGACGTCAATAGGACCACCCACCATTGACGTCAATGGGATGGCTCATTGCCCATTCATATCCGTTC
TCACGCCCCCTATTGACGTCAATGACGGTAAATGGCCCACTTGGCAGTACATCAATATCTATTAATAGTA
ACTTGGCAAGTACATTACTATTGGAAGTACGCCAGGGTACATTGGCAGTACTCCCATTGACGTCAATGGC
GGTAAATGGCCCGCGATGGCTGCCAAGTACATCCCCATTGACGTCAATGGGGAGGGGCAATGACGCAAAT
GGGCGTTCCATTGACGTAAATGGGCGGTAGGCGTGCCTAATGGGAGGTCTATATAAGCAATGCTCGTTTA
GGGAAC
Features (pLannotate 1.2.2; 15 found; start..end, strand, type, name):
     35..53      +  promoter       SP6 promoter: promoter for bacteriophage SP6 RNA polymerase
    445..1335    +  CDS            en (fragment): HMEN_DROME - Experimental evidence at protein level: Swiss-Prot protein existence level 1. This protein specifies the body segmentation pattern. It is required for the development of the central nervous system. Transcriptional regulator that represses activated promoters. Wg signaling operates by inactivating the SGG repression of EN autoactivation. From Drosophila melanogaster (Fruit fly).
   1346..1363    -  promoter       T7 promoter (fragment): promoter for bacteriophage T7 RNA polymerase
   1368..1502    -  polyA_signal   SV40 poly(A) signal: SV40 polyadenylation signal
   1619..1637    -  promoter       T3 promoter: promoter for bacteriophage T3 RNA polymerase
   1682..1698    -  protein_bind   lac operator: The lac repressor binds to the lac operator to inhibit transcription in E. coli. This inhibition can be relieved by adding lactose or isopropyl-β-D-thiogalactopyranoside (IPTG). lac repressor encoded by lacI
   1706..1736    -  promoter       lac promoter: promoter for the E. coli lac operon
   1751..1772    -  protein_bind   CAP binding site: CAP binding activates transcription in the presence of cAMP. E. coli catabolite activator protein
   1785..1877    -  CDS            lacI (fragment): lac repressor; lacI; The lac repressor binds to the lac operator to inhibit transcription in E. coli. This inhibition can be relieved by adding lactose or isopropyl-β-D-thiogalactopyranoside (IPTG).
   2060..2648    -  rep_origin     ori: high-copy-number ColE1/pMB1/pBR322/pUC origin of replication
   2819..3679    -  CDS            AmpR: β-lactamase; bla; confers resistance to ampicillin, carbenicillin, and related antibiotics
   3680..3784    -  promoter       AmpR promoter: bla
   3837..4265    -  rep_origin     f1 ori (sequence partly withheld): f1 bacteriophage origin of replication; arrow indicates direction of (+) strand synthesis
   4270..4336    -  CDS            lacZα (fragment): LacZα fragment of β-galactosidase; lacZ fragment
   4337..5321    +  promoter       CMV IE94 promoter: enhancer/promoter region of simian cytomegalovirus major immediate early transcription unit IE94
