[The description below was written by a language model from this plasmid's Addgene catalogue record and pLannotate feature annotations shown in this document.]
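Description:
p029 End-1::EnR is a pCS2-based expression plasmid built for use in Xenopus, zebrafish, avian and mammalian systems. It encodes a dominant inhibitory GATA-binding protein. It is maintained in E. coli as a high-copy plasmid through a ColE1/pUC-type origin, with ampicillin selection from the β-lactamase gene. The backbone also carries an f1 phage origin and remnants of lac sequences (lac promoter/operator, lacI and lacZα fragments).

The insert of about 1.3 kb, cloned between BamHI and XbaI, fuses the C-terminal portion of the C. elegans GATA factor END-1 (residues 106–221) to the N-terminal repressor domain of Drosophila Engrailed (residues 2–296). The intent is for the END-1 portion to direct the protein to GATA target sites, where the Engrailed domain represses transcription rather than activating it. The feature table annotates only the Engrailed fragment as coding sequence. The END-1 portion is not annotated, but the unannotated stretch between the SP6 promoter and the Engrailed segment could hold it. Expression in vertebrate cells is driven by the simian CMV IE94 enhancer/promoter, which spans the end of the linear record and so lies just upstream of the SP6 promoter on the circular plasmid. An SV40 polyadenylation signal follows the insert. The SP6 promoter, located between the CMV promoter and the insert, permits in vitro synthesis of sense mRNA for embryo microinjection. T7 (partial) and T3 promoters lie downstream in the opposite orientation.

The associated publication examined END-1 activity in Xenopus and the conservation of mechanisms that initiate endoderm development. This suggests the construct was used to interfere with GATA-dependent transcription in embryos.
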