Addgene plasmid #11029: p029 End-1::EnR
Depositing lab: Ramesh Shivdasani. Depositing organization: Dana-Farber Cancer Institute. Publication: Action of the Caenorhabditis elegans GATA factor END-1 in Xenopus suggests that similar mechanisms initiate endoderm development in ecdysozoa and vertebrates. Shoichet SA, Malik TH, Rothman JH, Shivdasani RA. Proc Natl Acad Sci U S A. 2000 Apr 11. 97(8):4076-81. 10.1073/pnas.97.8.4076 PubMed 10760276.
Backbone
  Vector backbone: pCS2
  Backbone size w/o insert (bp): 4095
  Vector type: xenopus, mammalian, avian, and zebrafish
Growth in bacteria
  Bacterial resistance: Ampicillin, 100 μg/mL
  Growth temperature: 37°C
  Growth strain: DH5alpha
  Copy number: High Copy
Gene/Insert
  Gene/Insert name: End1::EnR (alt names: END-1; Engrailed repressor)
  Species: END-1 is from C. Elegans, EnR is from Drophila
  Insert size (bp): 1300
  Mutation: Dominant inhibitory GATA-binding protein End1::EnR was created by fusing the C-terminal (aa106-221) of END-1 to the NH2-terminal repressor domain (aa2-296) of Drosophila Engrailed.
  GenBank ID: NM_074074
  Entrez Gene: end-1; en (a.k.a. Dmel_CG9015, 153867_at, Apa, CG9015, Dmel\CG9015, EN, En, EnR, Eng, Engr, Engrailed, Engrailed/Invected, Es, V, en1, spa2, spt)
  Cloning method: Restriction Enzyme; 5′ cloning site BamHI (not destroyed); 3′ cloning site XbaI (not destroyed)
  Sequencing primers: 5′ SP6; 3′ T3 or M13 reverse
Terms and licenses: Academic/Nonprofit Terms; Industry Terms: Not Available to Industry
How to cite: p029 End-1::EnR was a gift from Ramesh Shivdasani (Addgene plasmid # 11029 ; http://n2t.net/addgene:11029 ; RRID:Addgene_11029)
