>Addgene plasmid #11029 | p029 End-1::EnR | addgene partial sequence | sequence record 17999 | 11029 with T3
GCATTGGCGCCGCGGCCGCGAATTAAAAAACCTCCCACACCTCCCCCTGAACCTGAAACATAAAATGAAT
GCAATTGTTGTTGTTAACTTGTTTATTGCAGCTTATAATGGTTACAAATAAAGCAATAGCATCACAAATT
TCACAAATAAAGCATTTTTTTCACTGCATTCTAGTTGTGGTTTGTCCAAACTCATCAATGTATCTTATCA
TGTCTGGATCTACGTAATACGACTCACTATAGGGCTGCAGAATCTAGATTAAGATCCCAGAGCAGATTTC
TCTGGATTGGCATCGCTCATCTTGGAGCTCATGGGCGGCGGGATGACGGCATTGGCTGCACTCCTGCGCA
GGCGACTCTGCACGATTTCCTCGTGTATCCTGGGATAGGCAGCCGGATTGAAGCAGTTAAGGAAGTTGGC
CCGTTCCAGCATCATGGCCGCAGTAGCGGCTGCGGCGGCAGCTTGCTGTTGCCGGCTAAACTCCAGCAGA
TCCACTCTTGTAAAGGCGGAGGGCGTGGCAGTCTGGGAGCGATTCGCCTCGAAGGGGCGGAATATGCTGG
CCTGGTTCTCAATCGACTTGCCAGGCTTCTGGACATCTCCGAAACGATCGCTCAGGATGTTGGAGATGGA
AAAGGCCAGCGAGGGCTTGGCCGTCGACTGCTGCTGGTGGGCGGGTGGTGGCAGGCGTCCGCCCGCCGAC
GTATCATCCACATCCACATCAATGTCGTCATCCTCCTCCGCCTCCTCCTCCTCGTTGGTGGTGTGCGTCT
GATTGTGGAAACTCATGTCACCGATCACGGA
